>Addgene plasmid #172841 | pX330_DRS-1 sgRNA / hSpCas9 | addgene full sequence | sequence record 341031 | Addgene NGS Result
GAGGGCCTATTTCCCATGATTCCTTCATATTTGCATATACGATACAAGGCTGTTAGAGAGATAATTGGAA
TTAATTTGACTGTAAACACAAAGATATTAGTACAAAATACGTGACGTAGAAAGTAATAATTTCTTGGGTA
GTTTGCAGTTTTAAAATTATGTTTTAAAATGGACTATCATATGCTTACCGTAACTTGAAAGTATTTCGAT
TTCTTGGCTTTATATATCTTGTGGAAAGGACGAAACACCGACGCTTCCGAGTACGGTACGTTTTAGAGCT
AGAAATAGCAAGTTAAAATAAGGCTAGTCCGTTATCAACTTGAAAAAGTGGCACCGAGTCGGTGCTTTTT
TGTTTTAGAGCTAGAAATAGCAAGTTAAAATAAGGCTAGTCCGTTTTTAGCGCGTGCGCCAATTCTGCAG
ACAAATGGCTCTAGAGGTACCCGTTACATAACTTACGGTAAATGGCCCGCCTGGCTGACCGCCCAACGAC
CCCCGCCCATTGACGTCAATAGTAACGCCAATAGGGACTTTCCATTGACGTCAATGGGTGGAGTATTTAC
GGTAAACTGCCCACTTGGCAGTACATCAAGTGTATCATATGCCAAGTACGCCCCCTATTGACGTCAATGA
CGGTAAATGGCCCGCCTGGCATTGTGCCCAGTACATGACCTTATGGGACTTTCCTACTTGGCAGTACATC
TACGTATTAGTCATCGCTATTACCATGGTCGAGGTGAGCCCCACGTTCTGCTTCACTCTCCCCATCTCCC
CCCCCTCCCCACCCCCAATTTTGTATTTATTTATTTTTTAATTATTTTGTGCAGCGATGGGGGCGGGGGG
GGGGGGGGGGCGGGGCGAGGGGCGGGGCGGGGCGAGGCGGAGAGGTGCGGCGGCAGCCAATCAGAGCGGC
GCGCTCCGAAAGTTTCCTTTTATGGCGAGGCGGCGGCGGCGGCGGCCCTATAAAAAGCGAAGCGCGCGGC
GGGCGGGAGTCGCTGCGCGCTGCCTTCGCCCCGTGCCCCGCTCCGCCGCCGCCTCGCGCCGCCCGCCCCG
GCTCTGACTGACCGCGTTACTCCCACAGGTGAGCGGGCGGGACGGCCCTTCTCCTCCGGGCTGTAATTAG
CTGAGCAAGAGGTAAGGGTTTAAGGGATGGTTGGTTGGTGGGGTATTAATGTTTAATTACCTGGAGCACC
TGCCTGAAATCACTTTTTTTCAGGTTGGACCGGTGCCACCATGGACTATAAGGACCACGACGGAGACTAC
AAGGATCATGATATTGATTACAAAGACGATGACGATAAGATGGCCCCAAAGAAGAAGCGGAAGGTCGGTA
TCCACGGAGTCCCAGCAGCCGACAAGAAGTACAGCATCGGCCTGGACATCGGCACCAACTCTGTGGGCTG
GGCCGTGATCACCGACGAGTACAAGGTGCCCAGCAAGAAATTCAAGGTGCTGGGCAACACCGACCGGCAC
AGCATCAAGAAGAACCTGATCGGAGCCCTGCTGTTCGACAGCGGCGAAACAGCCGAGGCCACCCGGCTGA
AGAGAACCGCCAGAAGAAGATACACCAGACGGAAGAACCGGATCTGCTATCTGCAAGAGATCTTCAGCAA
CGAGATGGCCAAGGTGGACGACAGCTTCTTCCACAGACTGGAAGAGTCCTTCCTGGTGGAAGAGGATAAG
AAGCACGAGCGGCACCCCATCTTCGGCAACATCGTGGACGAGGTGGCCTACCACGAGAAGTACCCCACCA
TCTACCACCTGAGAAAGAAACTGGTGGACAGCACCGACAAGGCCGACCTGCGGCTGATCTATCTGGCCCT
GGCCCACATGATCAAGTTCCGGGGCCACTTCCTGATCGAGGGCGACCTGAACCCCGACAACAGCGACGTG
GACAAGCTGTTCATCCAGCTGGTGCAGACCTACAACCAGCTGTTCGAGGAAAACCCCATCAACGCCAGCG
GCGTGGACGCCAAGGCCATCCTGTCTGCCAGACTGAGCAAGAGCAGACGGCTGGAAAATCTGATCGCCCA
GCTGCCCGGCGAGAAGAAGAATGGCCTGTTCGGAAACCTGATTGCCCTGAGCCTGGGCCTGACCCCCAAC
TTCAAGAGCAACTTCGACCTGGCCGAGGATGCCAAACTGCAGCTGAGCAAGGACACCTACGACGACGACC
TGGACAACCTGCTGGCCCAGATCGGCGACCAGTACGCCGACCTGTTTCTGGCCGCCAAGAACCTGTCCGA
CGCCATCCTGCTGAGCGACATCCTGAGAGTGAACACCGAGATCACCAAGGCCCCCCTGAGCGCCTCTATG
ATCAAGAGATACGACGAGCACCACCAGGACCTGACCCTGCTGAAAGCTCTCGTGCGGCAGCAGCTGCCTG
AGAAGTACAAAGAGATTTTCTTCGACCAGAGCAAGAACGGCTACGCCGGCTACATTGACGGCGGAGCCAG
CCAGGAAGAGTTCTACAAGTTCATCAAGCCCATCCTGGAAAAGATGGACGGCACCGAGGAACTGCTCGTG
AAGCTGAACAGAGAGGACCTGCTGCGGAAGCAGCGGACCTTCGACAACGGCAGCATCCCCCACCAGATCC
ACCTGGGAGAGCTGCACGCCATTCTGCGGCGGCAGGAAGATTTTTACCCATTCCTGAAGGACAACCGGGA
AAAGATCGAGAAGATCCTGACCTTCCGCATCCCCTACTACGTGGGCCCTCTGGCCAGGGGAAACAGCAGA
TTCGCCTGGATGACCAGAAAGAGCGAGGAAACCATCACCCCCTGGAACTTCGAGGAAGTGGTGGACAAGG
GCGCTTCCGCCCAGAGCTTCATCGAGCGGATGACCAACTTCGATAAGAACCTGCCCAACGAGAAGGTGCT
GCCCAAGCACAGCCTGCTGTACGAGTACTTCACCGTGTATAACGAGCTGACCAAAGTGAAATACGTGACC
GAGGGAATGAGAAAGCCCGCCTTCCTGAGCGGCGAGCAGAAAAAGGCCATCGTGGACCTGCTGTTCAAGA
CCAACCGGAAAGTGACCGTGAAGCAGCTGAAAGAGGACTACTTCAAGAAAATCGAGTGCTTCGACTCCGT
GGAAATCTCCGGCGTGGAAGATCGGTTCAACGCCTCCCTGGGCACATACCACGATCTGCTGAAAATTATC
AAGGACAAGGACTTCCTGGACAATGAGGAAAACGAGGACATTCTGGAAGATATCGTGCTGACCCTGACAC
TGTTTGAGGACAGAGAGATGATCGAGGAACGGCTGAAAACCTATGCCCACCTGTTCGACGACAAAGTGAT
GAAGCAGCTGAAGCGGCGGAGATACACCGGCTGGGGCAGGCTGAGCCGGAAGCTGATCAACGGCATCCGG
GACAAGCAGTCCGGCAAGACAATCCTGGATTTCCTGAAGTCCGACGGCTTCGCCAACAGAAACTTCATGC
AGCTGATCCACGACGACAGCCTGACCTTTAAAGAGGACATCCAGAAAGCCCAGGTGTCCGGCCAGGGCGA
TAGCCTGCACGAGCACATTGCCAATCTGGCCGGCAGCCCCGCCATTAAGAAGGGCATCCTGCAGACAGTG
AAGGTGGTGGACGAGCTCGTGAAAGTGATGGGCCGGCACAAGCCCGAGAACATCGTGATCGAAATGGCCA
GAGAGAACCAGACCACCCAGAAGGGACAGAAGAACAGCCGCGAGAGAATGAAGCGGATCGAAGAGGGCAT
CAAAGAGCTGGGCAGCCAGATCCTGAAAGAACACCCCGTGGAAAACACCCAGCTGCAGAACGAGAAGCTG
TACCTGTACTACCTGCAGAATGGGCGGGATATGTACGTGGACCAGGAACTGGACATCAACCGGCTGTCCG
ACTACGATGTGGACCATATCGTGCCTCAGAGCTTTCTGAAGGACGACTCCATCGACAACAAGGTGCTGAC
CAGAAGCGACAAGAACCGGGGCAAGAGCGACAACGTGCCCTCCGAAGAGGTCGTGAAGAAGATGAAGAAC
TACTGGCGGCAGCTGCTGAACGCCAAGCTGATTACCCAGAGAAAGTTCGACAATCTGACCAAGGCCGAGA
GAGGCGGCCTGAGCGAACTGGATAAGGCCGGCTTCATCAAGAGACAGCTGGTGGAAACCCGGCAGATCAC
AAAGCACGTGGCACAGATCCTGGACTCCCGGATGAACACTAAGTACGACGAGAATGACAAGCTGATCCGG
GAAGTGAAAGTGATCACCCTGAAGTCCAAGCTGGTGTCCGATTTCCGGAAGGATTTCCAGTTTTACAAAG
TGCGCGAGATCAACAACTACCACCACGCCCACGACGCCTACCTGAACGCCGTCGTGGGAACCGCCCTGAT
CAAAAAGTACCCTAAGCTGGAAAGCGAGTTCGTGTACGGCGACTACAAGGTGTACGACGTGCGGAAGATG
ATCGCCAAGAGCGAGCAGGAAATCGGCAAGGCTACCGCCAAGTACTTCTTCTACAGCAACATCATGAACT
TTTTCAAGACCGAGATTACCCTGGCCAACGGCGAGATCCGGAAGCGGCCTCTGATCGAGACAAACGGCGA
AACCGGGGAGATCGTGTGGGATAAGGGCCGGGATTTTGCCACCGTGCGGAAAGTGCTGAGCATGCCCCAA
GTGAATATCGTGAAAAAGACCGAGGTGCAGACAGGCGGCTTCAGCAAAGAGTCTATCCTGCCCAAGAGGA
ACAGCGATAAGCTGATCGCCAGAAAGAAGGACTGGGACCCTAAGAAGTACGGCGGCTTCGACAGCCCCAC
CGTGGCCTATTCTGTGCTGGTGGTGGCCAAAGTGGAAAAGGGCAAGTCCAAGAAACTGAAGAGTGTGAAA
GAGCTGCTGGGGATCACCATCATGGAAAGAAGCAGCTTCGAGAAGAATCCCATCGACTTTCTGGAAGCCA
AGGGCTACAAAGAAGTGAAAAAGGACCTGATCATCAAGCTGCCTAAGTACTCCCTGTTCGAGCTGGAAAA
CGGCCGGAAGAGAATGCTGGCCTCTGCCGGCGAACTGCAGAAGGGAAACGAACTGGCCCTGCCCTCCAAA
TATGTGAACTTCCTGTACCTGGCCAGCCACTATGAGAAGCTGAAGGGCTCCCCCGAGGATAATGAGCAGA
AACAGCTGTTTGTGGAACAGCACAAGCACTACCTGGACGAGATCATCGAGCAGATCAGCGAGTTCTCCAA
GAGAGTGATCCTGGCCGACGCTAATCTGGACAAAGTGCTGTCCGCCTACAACAAGCACCGGGATAAGCCC
ATCAGAGAGCAGGCCGAGAATATCATCCACCTGTTTACCCTGACCAATCTGGGAGCCCCTGCCGCCTTCA
AGTACTTTGACACCACCATCGACCGGAAGAGGTACACCAGCACCAAAGAGGTGCTGGACGCCACCCTGAT
CCACCAGAGCATCACCGGCCTGTACGAGACACGGATCGACCTGTCTCAGCTGGGAGGCGACAAAAGGCCG
GCGGCCACGAAAAAGGCCGGCCAGGCAAAAAAGAAAAAGTAAGAATTCCTAGAGCTCGCTGATCAGCCTC
GACTGTGCCTTCTAGTTGCCAGCCATCTGTTGTTTGCCCCTCCCCCGTGCCTTCCTTGACCCTGGAAGGT
GCCACTCCCACTGTCCTTTCCTAATAAAATGAGGAAATTGCATCGCATTGTCTGAGTAGGTGTCATTCTA
TTCTGGGGGGTGGGGTGGGGCAGGACAGCAAGGGGGAGGATTGGGAAGAGAATAGCAGGCATGCTGGGGA
GCGGCCGCAGGAACCCCTAGTGATGGAGTTGGCCACTCCCTCTCTGCGCGCTCGCTCGCTCACTGAGGCC
GGGCGACCAAAGGTCGCCCGACGCCCGGGCTTTGCCCGGGCGGCCTCAGTGAGCGAGCGAGCGCGCAGCT
GCCTGCAGGGGCGCCTGATGCGGTATTTTCTCCTTACGCATCTGTGCGGTATTTCACACCGCATA
[95 nt withheld, positions 5946-6040]
T
[46 nt withheld, positions 6042-6087]
C
[141 nt withheld, positions 6089-6229]
CCTTTGACGTTGGAGTCCACGTTCTTT
[37 nt withheld, positions 6257-6293]
ACTCTATCTCGGGCTATTCTTTTGATTTATAAGGGATTTTGCCGATTTCGGTCTATTGGTTAAAAAATGA
GCTGATTTAACAAAAATTTAACGCGAATTTTAACAAAATATTAACGTTTACAATTTTATGGTGCACTCTC
AGTACAATCTGCTCTGATGCCGCATAGTTAAGCCAGCCCCGACACCCGCCAACACCCGCTGACGCGCCCT
GACGGGCTTGTCTGCTCCCGGCATCCGCTTACAGACAAGCTGTGACCGTCTCCGGGAGCTGCATGTGTCA
GAGGTTTTCACCGTCATCACCGAAACGCGCGAGACGAAAGGGCCTCGTGATACGCCTATTTTTATAGGTT
AATGTCATGATAATAATGGTTTCTTAGACGTCAGGTGGCACTTTTCGGGGAAATGTGCGCGGAACCCCTA
TTTGTTTATTTTTCTAAATACATTCAAATATGTATCCGCTCATGAGACAATAACCCTGATAAATGCTTCA
ATAATATTGAAAAAGGAAGAGTATGAGTATTCAACATTTCCGTGTCGCCCTTATTCCCTTTTTTGCGGCA
TTTTGCCTTCCTGTTTTTGCTCACCCAGAAACGCTGGTGAAAGTAAAAGATGCTGAAGATCAGTTGGGTG
CACGAGTGGGTTACATCGAACTGGATCTCAACAGCGGTAAGATCCTTGAGAGTTTTCGCCCCGAAGAACG
TTTTCCAATGATGAGCACTTTTAAAGTTCTGCTATGTGGCGCGGTATTATCCCGTATTGACGCCGGGCAA
GAGCAACTCGGTCGCCGCATACACTATTCTCAGAATGACTTGGTTGAGTACTCACCAGTCACAGAAAAGC
ATCTTACGGATGGCATGACAGTAAGAGAATTATGCAGTGCTGCCATAACCATGAGTGATAACACTGCGGC
CAACTTACTTCTGACAACGATCGGAGGACCGAAGGAGCTAACCGCTTTTTTGCACAACATGGGGGATCAT
GTAACTCGCCTTGATCGTTGGGAACCGGAGCTGAATGAAGCCATACCAAACGACGAGCGTGACACCACGA
TGCCTGTAGCAATGGCAACAACGTTGCGCAAACTATTAACTGGCGAACTACTTACTCTAGCTTCCCGGCA
ACAATTAATAGACTGGATGGAGGCGGATAAAGTTGCAGGACCACTTCTGCGCTCGGCCCTTCCGGCTGGC
TGGTTTATTGCTGATAAATCTGGAGCCGGTGAGCGTGGAAGCCGCGGTATCATTGCAGCACTGGGGCCAG
ATGGTAAGCCCTCCCGTATCGTAGTTATCTACACGACGGGGAGTCAGGCAACTATGGATGAACGAAATAG
ACAGATCGCTGAGATAGGTGCCTCACTGATTAAGCATTGGTAACTGTCAGACCAAGTTTACTCATATATA
CTTTAGATTGATTTAAAACTTCATTTTTAATTTAAAAGGATCTAGGTGAAGATCCTTTTTGATAATCTCA
TGACCAAAATCCCTTAACGTGAGTTTTCGTTCCACTGAGCGTCAGACCCCGTAGAAAAGATCAAAGGATC
TTCTTGAGATCCTTTTTTTCTGCGCGTAATCTGCTGCTTGCAAACAAAAAAACCACCGCTACCAGCGGTG
GTTTGTTTGCCGGATCAAGAGCTACCAACTCTTTTTCCGAAGGTAACTGGCTTCAGCAGAGCGCAGATAC
CAAATACTGTTCTTCTAGTGTAGCCGTAGTTAGGCCACCACTTCAAGAACTCTGTAGCACCGCCTACATA
CCTCGCTCTGCTAATCCTGTTACCAGTGGCTGCTGCCAGTGGCGATAAGTCGTGTCTTACCGGGTTGGAC
TCAAGACGATAGTTACCGGATAAGGCGCAGCGGTCGGGCTGAACGGGGGGTTCGTGCACACAGCCCAGCT
TGGAGCGAACGACCTACACCGAACTGAGATACCTACAGCGTGAGCTATGAGAAAGCGCCACGCTTCCCGA
AGGGAGAAAGGCGGACAGGTATCCGGTAAGCGGCAGGGTCGGAACAGGAGAGCGCACGAGGGAGCTTCCA
GGGGGAAACGCCTGGTATCTTTATAGTCCTGTCGGGTTTCGCCACCTCTGACTTGAGCGTCGATTTTTGT
GATGCTCGTCAGGGGGGCGGAGCCTATGGAAAAACGCCAGCAACGCGGCCTTTTTACGGTTCCTGGCCTT
TTGCTGGCCTTTTGCTCACATGT
Features (pLannotate 1.2.2; 18 found; start..end, strand, type, name):
      1..241     +  promoter       U6 promoter: RNA polymerase III promoter for human U6 snRNA
    270..345     +  misc_RNA       gRNA scaffold: guide RNA scaffold for the Streptococcus pyogenes CRISPR/Cas9 system
    352..395     +  misc_RNA       gRNA scaffold (fragment): guide RNA scaffold for the Streptococcus pyogenes CRISPR/Cas9 system
    442..727     +  enhancer       CMV enhancer: human cytomegalovirus immediate early enhancer; contains an 18-bp deletion relative to the standard CMV enhancer
    729..985     +  promoter       chicken β-actin promoter: contains a 21-bp deletion relative to the standard chicken β-actin promoter
    986..1213    +  intron         hybrid intron: hybrid between chicken β-actin (CBA) and minute virus of mice (MMV) introns (Gray et al., 2011)
   1351..2952    +  CDS            Cas9(N): N-terminal portion of Streptococcus pyogenes Cas9 (Zetsche et al., 2015)
   2953..5451    +  CDS            Cas9(C): C-terminal portion of Streptococcus pyogenes Cas9 (Zetsche et al., 2015)
   5452..5499    +  CDS            nucleoplasmin NLS: bipartite nuclear localization signal from nucleoplasmin
   5533..5644    +  polyA_signal   bGH poly(A) signal: bovine growth hormone polyadenylation signal
   5749..5889    +  repeat_region  AAV2 ITR: inverted terminal repeat of adeno-associated virus serotype 2 inverted
   5894..5945    -  misc_feature   bom (fragment): basis of mobility region from pBR322
   5964..6419    +  rep_origin     f1 ori (sequence partly withheld): f1 bacteriophage origin of replication; arrow indicates direction of (+) strand synthesis
   6420..6469    -  misc_feature   bom (fragment): basis of mobility region from pBR322
   6571..6606    -  CDS            rop (fragment): Rop protein, which maintains plasmids at low copy number; rop
   6701..6805    +  promoter       AmpR promoter: bla
   6806..7666    +  CDS            AmpR: β-lactamase; bla; confers resistance to ampicillin, carbenicillin, and related antibiotics
   7837..8425    +  rep_origin     ori: high-copy-number ColE1/pMB1/pBR322/pUC origin of replication
