[The description below was written by a language model from this plasmid's Addgene catalogue record and pLannotate feature annotations shown in this document.]
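Description:
pX330_DRS-1 sgRNA / hSpCas9 is an 8,486 bp mammalian expression CRISPR plasmid built on the pX330 backbone, delivering both components of the Streptococcus pyogenes Cas9 system from a single vector. It is propagated in E. coli as a high-copy plasmid through a ColE1/pUC-type origin and selected with ampicillin via the β-lactamase gene and its native promoter. An f1 phage origin and short remnants of pBR322 bom and rop sequences are also annotated in the backbone, along with a single AAV2 inverted terminal repeat downstream of the Cas9 cassette. With only one ITR annotated, nothing in the record indicates the plasmid is intended for AAV packaging.

The first expression unit uses the human U6 RNA polymerase III promoter to transcribe the DRS-1 guide, described in the record as a synthetic sgRNA sequence, fused to the S. pyogenes gRNA scaffold. The spacer occupies the short gap between the promoter and the scaffold, and a partial second scaffold fragment follows it. The second unit drives human codon-optimised SpCas9 from a CAG-type promoter, annotated as a CMV enhancer, chicken β-actin promoter and a hybrid CBA/MVM intron. The Cas9 coding sequence is annotated as contiguous N- and C-terminal portions, ends in a bipartite nucleoplasmin nuclear localisation signal, and is terminated by the bovine growth hormone polyadenylation signal.

The record does not state what DRS-1 targets. The associated publication concerns labelling of endogenous proteins by CRISPR-based designer exon insertion, so the plasmid presumably supplies Cas9 and this synthetic guide within that workflow.
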