Addgene plasmid #172841: pX330_DRS-1 sgRNA / hSpCas9
Purpose: Mammalian expression of the DRS-1 synthetic sgRNA sequence under the U6 promotor and hSpCas9 under the CAG promotor. This construct is based on pX330.
Depositing lab: Haining Zhong. Depositing organization: Oregon Health & Science University. Publication: High-fidelity, efficient, and reversible labeling of endogenous proteins using CRISPR-based designer exon insertion. Zhong H, Ceballos CC, Massengill CI, Muniak MA, Ma L, Qin M, Petrie SK, Mao T. Elife. 2021 Jun 8;10. pii: 64911. doi: 10.7554/eLife.64911. PubMed 34100715.
Backbone
  Vector backbone: pX330
  Backbone size w/o insert (bp): 8484
  Total vector size (bp): 8486
  Vector type: Mammalian Expression, CRISPR
Growth in bacteria
  Bacterial resistance: Ampicillin, 100 μg/mL
  Growth temperature: 37°C
  Growth strain: DH5alpha
  Copy number: High Copy
Gene/Insert
  Gene/Insert name: DRS-1 sgRNA under the U6 promotor and hSpCas9 under the CAG promotor
Terms and licenses: Academic/Nonprofit Terms; Industry Terms: Not Available to Industry
How to cite: pX330_DRS-1 sgRNA / hSpCas9 was a gift from Haining Zhong (Addgene plasmid # 172841 ; http://n2t.net/addgene:172841 ; RRID:Addgene_172841)
